Addgene plasmid #74702: pAN3944
Purpose: Circuit plasmid: 0x1C
Depositing lab: Christopher Voigt. Depositing organization: Massachusetts Institute of Technology. Publication: Genetic circuit design automation. Nielsen AA, Der BS, Shin J, Vaidyanathan P, Paralanov V, Strychalski EA, Ross D, Densmore D, Voigt CA. Science. 2016 Apr 1;352(6281):aac7341. doi: 10.1126/science.aac7341. PubMed 27034378.
Backbone
  Vector backbone: pAN801
  Backbone manufacturer: Alec Nielsen
  Backbone size w/o insert (bp): 4948
  Total vector size (bp): 10885
  Vector type: Bacterial Expression
Growth in bacteria
  Bacterial resistance: Kanamycin, 50 μg/mL
  Growth temperature: 37°C
  Growth strain: DH5alpha
  Copy number: Low Copy
Gene/Insert
  Gene/Insert name: Circuit 0x1C
  Species: E. coli
  Insert size (bp): 5937
Terms and licenses: Academic/Nonprofit Terms; Industry Terms: Not Available to Industry
How to cite: pAN3944 was a gift from Christopher Voigt (Addgene plasmid # 74702 ; http://n2t.net/addgene:74702 ; RRID:Addgene_74702)
