[The description below was written by a language model from this plasmid's Addgene catalogue record and pLannotate feature annotations shown in this document.]
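Description:
pAN3944 is a bacterial expression plasmid that carries the genetic logic circuit designated 0x1C, one of the circuits produced in a study of automated genetic circuit design. It is built on the pAN801 backbone (about 4.9 kb), with a circuit insert of about 5.9 kb, giving a total of 10,885 bp. It replicates in E. coli from a p15A origin, which is compatible with ColE1-type plasmids. The record lists it as low copy, and selection is with kanamycin through the aph(3')-Ia KanR gene. Short matches to RSF ori, bom and a tetracycline-resistance gene are annotated only as fragments and are probably backbone remnants or spurious hits.

The plasmid combines a sensor module with a layered repressor network. The sensor module encodes three regulators, AraC (annotated as a fragment), LacI and TetR. These make the araBAD, tac/symmetric lac operator and tetO-containing promoters responsive to arabinose, IPTG and tetracycline-class inducers respectively. The short "H1-2O2" hits next to the tet operators most likely reflect tetO-bearing bacterial promoters, not a human promoter.

These input promoters, in one case arranged in tandem (araBAD followed by the tetO promoter), drive TetR-family repressor genes including srpR, bm3R1 and betI. Several unannotated stretches may hold further gates, terminators and repressor-controlled promoters, which the feature table does not identify. Hammerhead ribozyme sequences upstream of the coding regions act as insulators, cleaving the 5' leader so that gate behaviour does not depend on the promoter context. No reporter gene is annotated, so the circuit output is presumably read from a separate, compatible plasmid, although the record does not say so.
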