Features (pLannotate 1.2.2; 29 found; start..end, strand, type, name):
      1..23      -  rep_origin     RSF ori (fragment): Plasmids containing the RSF 1030 origin of replication can be propagated in E. coli cells that contain additional plasmids with compatible origins.
     40..66      +  misc_feature   bom (fragment): basis of mobility region from pBR322
    165..220     -  rep_origin     RSF ori (fragment): Plasmids containing the RSF 1030 origin of replication can be propagated in E. coli cells that contain additional plasmids with compatible origins.
    308..852     -  rep_origin     p15A ori: Plasmids containing the medium-copy-number p15A origin of replication can be propagated in E. coli cells that contain a second plasmid with the ColE1 origin.
    941..1756    -  CDS            KanR: aminoglycoside phosphotransferase; aph(3')-Ia; confers resistance to kanamycin in bacteria or G418 (Geneticin®) in eukaryotes
   1942..1968    +  promoter       J23119(SpeI) promoter (fragment): bacterial promoter (Registry of Standard Biological Parts BBa J23119) modified to end with an SpeI site
   2061..2116    +  ncRNA          Hammerhead 3: Accession: RF00008 - Hammerhead ribozyme (type III)
   2736..2804    +  ncRNA          Thr leader (fragment): Accession: RF00506 - Threonine operon leader
   3003..3641    +  CDS            srpR: SRPR_PSEPU - Experimental evidence at protein level: Swiss-Prot protein existence level 1. In conjunction with SrpS represses the srpABC operon. From Pseudomonas putida (Arthrobacter siderocapsulatus).
   3765..4049    +  promoter       araBAD promoter: araBAD; promoter of the L-arabinose operon of E. coli; the araC regulatory gene is transcribed in the opposite direction (Guzman et al., 1995)
   4233..4808    +  CDS            bm3R1: BM3R1_BACME - Experimental evidence at protein level: Swiss-Prot protein existence level 1. Negatively controls the expression of the cytochrome p450BM-3 gene at the transcriptional level. From Bacillus megaterium.
   4893..4911    +  protein_bind   tet operator: tetO; bacterial operator O2 for the tetR and tetA genes tetracycline repressor TetR
   4917..4936    +  promoter       H1-2O2 promoter (fragment): doxycycline-inducible variant of the human H1 RNA promoter (Henriksen et al., 2007)
   5012..5067    +  ncRNA          Hammerhead 3: Accession: RF00008 - Hammerhead ribozyme (type III)
   5107..5691    +  CDS            betI: BETI_ECOLI - Experimental evidence at transcript level: Swiss-Prot protein existence level 2. Repressor involved in the biosynthesis of the osmoprotectant glycine betaine. It represses transcription of the choline transporter BetT and the genes of BetAB involved in the synthesis of glycine betaine. From Escherichia coli (strain K12).
   5772..6056    +  promoter       araBAD promoter: araBAD; promoter of the L-arabinose operon of E. coli; the araC regulatory gene is transcribed in the opposite direction (Guzman et al., 1995)
   6097..6115    +  protein_bind   tet operator: tetO; bacterial operator O2 for the tetR and tetA genes tetracycline repressor TetR
   6121..6140    +  promoter       H1-2O2 promoter (fragment): doxycycline-inducible variant of the human H1 RNA promoter (Henriksen et al., 2007)
   6153..6208    +  ncRNA          Hammerhead 3: Accession: RF00008 - Hammerhead ribozyme (type III)
   6949..6977    +  promoter       tac promoter: strong E. coli promoter; hybrid between the trp and lac UV5 promoters
   6983..7002    -  protein_bind   lac operator (symmetric): The lac repressor binds to the lac operator to inhibit transcription in E. coli. This inhibition can be relieved by adding lactose or isopropyl-β-D-thiogalactopyranoside (IPTG). The symmetric lac operator was optimized for tight binding of lac repressor. lac repressor encoded by lacI
   7006..7060    +  ncRNA          Hammerhead 3 (fragment): Accession: RF00008 - Hammerhead ribozyme (type III)
   7869..7887    +  promoter       J23119(SpeI) promoter (fragment): bacterial promoter (Registry of Standard Biological Parts BBa J23119) modified to end with an SpeI site
   7924..8761    +  CDS            araC (fragment): L-arabinose regulatory protein; araC
   8828..8901    +  promoter       lacI promoter (fragment): lacI
   8902..9981    +  CDS            lacI: LACI_ECOLI - Experimental evidence at protein level: Swiss-Prot protein existence level 1. Repressor of the lactose operon. Binds allolactose as an inducer. From Escherichia coli (strain K12).
  10003..10623   +  CDS            tetR: TETR2_ECOLX - Experimental evidence at protein level: Swiss-Prot protein existence level 1. TetR is the repressor of the tetracycline resistance element; its N-terminal region forms a helix-turn-helix structure and binds DNA. Binding of tetracycline to TetR reduces the repressor affinity for the tetracycline resistance gene (tetA) promoter operator sites. From Escherichia coli.
  10719..10737   -  promoter       tet promoter (fragment): E. coli promoter for tetracycline efflux protein gene
  10747..10867   +  CDS            TcR (fragment): tetracycline efflux protein; tet; confers resistance to tetracycline
>Addgene plasmid #74702 | pAN3944 | depositor full sequence | sequence record 147497 | pAN3944 sequence 10885 bps
GCTTCCTCGCTCACTGACTCGCTGCACGAGGCAGACCTCAGCGCTAGCGGAGTGTATACTGGCTTACTAT
GTTGGCACTGATGAGGGTGTCAGTGAAGTGCTTCATGTGGCAGGAGAAAAAAGGCTGCACCGGTGCGTCA
GCAGAATATGTGATACAGGATATATTCCGCTTCCTCGCTCACTGACTCGCTACGCTCGGTCGTTCGACTG
CGGCGAGCGGAAATGGCTTACGAACGGGGCGGAGATTTCCTGGAAGATGCCAGGAAGATACTTAACAGGG
AAGTGAGAGGGCCGCGGCAAAGCCGTTTTTCCATAGGCTCCGCCCCCCTGACAAGCATCACGAAATCTGA
CGCTCAAATCAGTGGTGGCGAAACCCGACAGGACTATAAAGATACCAGGCGTTTCCCCTGGCGGCTCCCT
CGTGCGCTCTCCTGTTCCTGCCTTTCGGTTTACCGGTGTCATTCCGCTGTTATGGCCGCGTTTGTCTCAT
TCCACGCCTGACACTCAGTTCCGGGTAGGCAGTTCGCTCCAAGCTGGACTGTATGCACGAACCCCCCGTT
CAGTCCGACCGCTGCGCCTTATCCGGTAACTATCGTCTTGAGTCCAACCCGGAAAGACATGCAAAAGCAC
CACTGGCAGCAGCCACTGGTAATTGATTTAGAGGAGTTAGTCTTGAAGTCATGCGCCGGTTAAGGCTAAA
CTGAAAGGACAAGTTTTGGTGACTGCGCTCCTCCAAGCCAGTTACCTCGGTTCAAAGAGTTGGTAGCTCA
GAGAACCTTCGAAAAACCGCCCTGCAAGGCGGTTTTTTCGTTTTCAGAGCAAGAGATTACGCGCAGACCA
AAACGATCTCAAGAAGATCATCTTATTAAGGGGTCTGACGCTCAGTGGAACGAAAAATCAATCTAAAGTA
TATATGAGTAAACTTGGTCTGACAGTTACCTTAGAAAAACTCATCGAGCATCAAATGAAACTGCAATTTA
TTCATATCAGGATTATCAATACCATATTTTTGAAAAAGCCGTTTCTGTAATGAAGGAGAAAACTCACCGA
GGCAGTTCCATAGGATGGCAAGATCCTGGTATCGGTCTGCGATTCCGACTCGTCCAACATCAATACAACC
TATTAATTTCCCCTCGTCAAAAATAAGGTTATCAAGTGAGAAATCACCATGAGTGACGACTGAATCCGGT
GAGAATGGCAAAAGCTTATGCATTTCTTTCCAGACTTGTTCAACAGGCCAGCCATTACGCTCGTCATCAA
AATCACTCGCATCAACCAAACCGTTATTCATTCGTGATTGCGCCTGAGCGAGACGAAATACGCGATCGCT
GTTAAAAGGACAATTACAAACAGGAATCGAATGCAACCGGCGCAGGAACACTGCCAGCGCATCAACAATA
TTTTCACCTGAATCAGGATATTCTTCTAATACCTGGAATGCTGTTTTCCCGGGGATCGCAGTGGTGAGTA
ACCATGCATCATCAGGAGTACGGATAAAATGCTTGATGGTCGGAAGAGGCATAAATTCCGTCAGCCAGTT
TAGTCTGACCATCTCATCTGTAACATCATTGGCAACGCTACCTTTGCCATGTTTCAGAAACAACTCTGGC
GCATCGGGCTTCCCATACAATCGATAGATTGTCGCACCTGATTGCCCGACATTATCGCGAGCCCATTTAT
ACCCATATAAATCAGCATCCATGTTGGAATTTAATCGCGGCCTCGAGCAAGACGTTTCCCGTTGAATATG
GCTCATAACACCCCTTGTATTACTGTTTATGTAAGCAGACAGTTTTATTGTTCATGATGATATATTTTTA
TCTTGTGCAATGTACATCAGAGATTTTGAGACACAACCAATTATTGAAGGCCTCCCTAACGGGGGGCCTT
TTTTTGTTTCTGGTCTCCCGCTTTCTATGATTGGTCCAGATTCGTTACCAATTGACAGCTAGCTCAGTCC
TAGGTATATACATACATGCTTGTTTGTTTGTAAACCTTGTCCAACCAAATGATTCGTTACCAATTGACAG
TTTCTATCGATCTATAGATAATGCTAGCCTGAAGCGGTCAACGCATGTGCTTTGCGTTCTGATGAGACAG
TGATGTCGAAACCGCCTCTACAAATAATTTTGTTTAACTTTACGAGGGCGATCCTATGGCACGTACCCCG
AGCCGTAGCAGCATTGGTAGCCTGCGTAGTCCGCATACCCATAAAGCAATTCTGACCAGCACCATTGAAA
TCCTGAAAGAATGTGGTTATAGCGGTCTGAGCATTGAAAGCGTTGCACGTCGTGCCGGTGCAAGCAAACC
GACCATTTATCGTTGGTGGACCAATAAAGCAGCACTGATTGCCGAAGTGTATGAAAATGAAAGCGAACAG
GTGCGTAAATTTCCGGATCTGGGTAGCTTTAAAGCCGATCTGGATTTTCTGCTGCGTAATCTGTGGAAAG
TTTGGCGTGAAACCATTTGTGGTGAAGCATTTCGTTGTGTTATTGCAGAAGCACAGCTGGACCCTGCAAC
CCTGACCCAGCTGAAAGATCAGTTTATGGAACGTCGTCGTGAGATGCCGAAAAAACTGGTTGAAAATGCC
ATTAGCAATGGTGAACTGCCGAAAGATACCAATCGTGAACTGCTGCTGGATATGATTTTTGGTTTTTGTT
GGTATCGCCTGCTGACCGAACAGCTGACCGTTGAACAGGATATTGAAGAATTTACCTTCCTGCTGATTAA
TGGTGTTTGTCCGGGTACACAGCGTTAAGGAAACACAGAAAAAAGCCCGCACCTGACAGTGCGGGCTTTT
TTTTTCGACCAAAGGTGTCAATCCGCGTGATAGGTCTGATTCGTTACCAATTGACGGAATGAACGTTCAT
TCCGATAATGCTAGCCTGAAGCGCTCAACGGGTGTGCTTCCCGTTCTGATGAGTCCGTGAGGACGAAAGC
GCCTCTACAAATAATTTTGTTTAAGAGTCTATGGACTATGTTTTCACATATGAGATACCAGGATGGCACG
TAAAACCGCAGCAGAAGCAGAAGAAACCCGTCAGCGTATTATTGATGCAGCACTGGAAGTTTTTGTTGCA
CAGGGTGTTAGTGATGCAACCCTGGATCAGATTGCACGTAAAGCCGGTGTTACCCGTGGTGCAGTTTATT
GGCATTTTAATGGTAAACTGGAAGTTCTGCAGGCAGTTCTGGCAAGCCGTCAGCATCCGCTGGAACTGGA
TTTTACACCGGATCTGGGTATTGAACGTAGCTGGGAAGCAGTTGTTGTTGCAATGCTGGATGCAGTTCAT
AGTCCGCAGAGCAAACAGTTTAGCGAAATTCTGATTTATCAGGGTCTGGATGAAAGCGGTCTGATTCATA
ATCGTATGGTTCAGGCAAGCGATCGTTTTCTGCAGTATATTCATCAGGTTCTGCGTCATGCAGTTACCCA
GGGTGAACTGCCGATTAATCTGGATCTGCAGACCAGCATTGGTGTTTTTAAAGGTCTGATTACCGGTCTG
CTGTATGAAGGTCTGCGTAGCAAAGATCAGCAGGCACAGATTATCAAAGTTGCACTGGGTAGCTTTTGGG
CACTGCTGCGTGAACCGCCTCGTTTTCTGCTGTGTGAAGAAGCACAGATTAAACAGGTGAAATCCTTCGA
ATAATTCAGCCAAAAAACTTAAGACCGCCGGTCTTGTCCACTACCTTGCAGTAATGCGGTGGACAGGATC
GGCGGTTTTCTTTTCTCTTCTCAATCTGACTTTTCATACTCCCGCCATTCAGAGAAGAAACCAATTGTCC
ATATTGCATCAGACATTGCCGTCACTGCGTCTTTTACTGGCTCTTCTCGCTAACCAAACCGGTAACCCCG
CTTATTAAAAGCATTCTGTAACAAAGCGGGACCAAAGCCATGACAAAAACGCGTAACAAAAGTGTCTATA
ATCACGGCAGAAAAGTCCACATTGATTATTTGCACGGCGTCACACTTTGCTATGCCATAGCATTTTTATC
CATAAGATTAGCGGATCCTACCTGACGCTTTTTATCGCAACTCTCTACTGTTTCTCCATACCCGTTTTTT
TGGGCTAGCACCAGGAATCTGAACGATTCGTTACCAATTGACATATTTAAAATTCTTGTTTAAAATGCTA
GCCTGAGACTGTCGCCGGATGTGTATCCGACCTGACGATGGCCCAAAAGGGCCGAAACAGTCCTCTACAA
ATAATTTTGTTTAACCAAACGAGGCCGGGAGGATGGAAAGCACCCCGACCAAACAGAAAGCAATTTTTAG
CGCAAGCCTGCTGCTGTTTGCAGAACGTGGTTTTGATGCAACCACCATGCCGATGATTGCAGAAAATGCA
AAAGTTGGTGCAGGCACCATTTATCGCTATTTCAAAAACAAAGAAAGCCTGGTGAACGAACTGTTTCAGC
AGCATGTTAATGAATTTCTGCAGTGTATTGAAAGCGGTCTGGCAAATGAACGTGATGGTTATCGTGATGG
CTTTCATCACATTTTTGAAGGTATGGTGACCTTTACCAAAAATCATCCGCGTGCACTGGGTTTTATCAAA
ACCCATAGCCAGGGCACCTTTCTGACCGAAGAAAGCCGTCTGGCATATCAGAAACTGGTTGAATTTGTGT
GCACCTTTTTTCGTGAAGGTCAGAAACAGGGTGTGATTCGTAATCTGCCGGAAAATGCACTGATTGCAAT
TCTGTTTGGCAGCTTTATGGAAGTGTATGAAATGATCGAGAACGATTATCTGAGCCTGACCGATGAACTG
CTGACCGGTGTTGAAGAAAGCCTGTGGGCAGCACTGAGCCGTCAGAGCTAACTCGGTACCAAATTCCAGA
AAAGAGACGCTTTCGAGCGTCTTTTTTCGTTTTGGTCCGGGCTACTCCACCGTTGGCTTTTTTCCCTATC
AGTGATAGAGATTGACATCCCTATCAGTGATAGAGATAATGAGCACACCAGGAATCTGAACGATTCGTTA
CCAATTGACATATTTAAAATTCTTGTTTAAAATGCTAGCCTGAAGAAGTCAATTAATGTGCTTTTAATTC
TGATGAGTCGGTGACGACGAAACTTCCTCTACAAATAATTTTGTTTAACCCCCCGAGGAGTAGCACATGC
CGAAACTGGGTATGCAGAGCATTCGTCGTCGTCAGCTGATTGATGCAACCCTGGAAGCAATTAATGAAGT
TGGTATGCATGATGCAACCATTGCACAGATTGCACGTCGTGCCGGTGTTAGCACCGGTATTATTAGCCAT
TATTTCCGCGATAAAAACGGTCTGCTGGAAGCAACCATGCGTGATATTACCAGCCAGCTGCGTGATGCAG
TTCTGAATCGTCTGCATGCACTGCCGCAGGGTAGCGCAGAACAGCGTCTGCAGGCAATTGTTGGTGGTAA
TTTTGATGAAACCCAGGTTAGCAGCGCAGCAATGAAAGCATGGCTGGCATTTTGGGCAAGCAGCATGCAT
CAGCCGATGCTGTATCGTCTGCAGCAGGTTAGCAGTCGTCGTCTGCTGAGCAATCTGGTTAGCGAATTTC
GTCGTGAACTGCCTCGTGAACAGGCACAAGAGGCAGGTTATGGTCTGGCAGCACTGATTGATGGTCTGTG
GCTGCGTGCAGCACTGAGCGGTAAACCGCTGGATAAAACCCGTGCAAATAGCCTGACCCGTCATTTTATC
ACCCAGCATCTGCCGACCGATTAACCAATTATTGAACACCCTTCGGGGTGTTTTTTTGTTTCTGGTCTAC
CCGCTACTTTTCATACTCCCGCCATTCAGAGAAGAAACCAATTGTCCATATTGCATCAGACATTGCCGTC
ACTGCGTCTTTTACTGGCTCTTCTCGCTAACCAAACCGGTAACCCCGCTTATTAAAAGCATTCTGTAACA
AAGCGGGACCAAAGCCATGACAAAAACGCGTAACAAAAGTGTCTATAATCACGGCAGAAAAGTCCACATT
GATTATTTGCACGGCGTCACACTTTGCTATGCCATAGCATTTTTATCCATAAGATTAGCGGATCCTACCT
GACGCTTTTTATCGCAACTCTCTACTGTTTCTCCATACCCGTTTTTTTGGGCTAGCTACTCCACCGTTGG
CTTTTTTCCCTATCAGTGATAGAGATTGACATCCCTATCAGTGATAGAGATAATGAGCACCTGAAGTAGT
CACCGGCTGTGCTTGCCGGTCTGATGAGCCTGTGAAGGCGAAACTACCTCTACAAATAATTTTGTTTAAA
CCCCCGAGATGAAATACATCCTGTTTGAGGTGTGCGAAATGGGTAAAAGCCGTGAACAGACCATGGAAAA
TATTCTGAAAGCAGCCAAAAAGAAATTCGGCGAACGTGGTTATGAAGGCACCAGCATTCAAGAAATTACC
AAAGAAGCCAAAGTTAACGTTGCAATGGCCAGCTATTACTTTAATGGCAAAGAGAACCTGTACTACGAGG
TGTTCAAAAAATACGGTCTGGCAAATGAACTGCCGAACTTTCTGGAAAAAAACCAGTTTAATCCGATTAA
TGCCCTGCGTGAATATCTGACCGTTTTTACCACCCACATTAAAGAAAATCCGGAAATTGGCACCCTGGCC
TATGAAGAAATTATCAAAGAAAGCGCACGCCTGGAAAAAATCAAACCGTATTTTATCGGCAGCTTCGAAC
AGCTGAAAGAAATTCTGCAAGAGGGTGAAAAACAGGGTGTGTTTCACTTTTTTAGCATCAACCATACCAT
CCATTGGATTACCAGCATTGTTCTGTTTCCGAAATTCAAAAAATTCATCGATAGCCTGGGTCCGAATGAA
ACCAATGATACCAATCATGAATGGATGCCGGAAGATCTGGTTAGCCGTATTATTAGCGCACTGACCGATA
AACCGAACATTTAAAACGCATGAGAAAGCCCCCGGAAGATCACCTTCCGGGGGCTTTTTTATTGCGCAGG
TAACGATCGTTGGCTGTGTTGACAATTAATCATCGGCTCGTATAATGTGTGGAATTGTGAGCGCTCACAA
TTCTGAAGGGTGTCTCAAGGTGCGTACCTTGACTGATGAGTCCGAAAGGACGAAACACCCCTCTACAAAT
AATTTTGTTTAAAATGTTCCCTAATAATCAGCAAAGAGGTTACTAGATGGCAGGCGCAGTTGGTCGTCCG
CGTCGTAGTGCACCGCGTCGTGCAGGTAAAAATCCGCGTGAAGAAATTCTGGATGCAAGCGCAGAACTGT
TTACCCGTCAGGGTTTTGCAACCACCAGTACCCATCAGATTGCAGATGCAGTTGGTATTCGTCAGGCAAG
CCTGTATTATCATTTTCCGAGCAAAACCGAAATCTTTCTGACCCTGCTGAAAAGCACCGTTGAACCGAGC
ACCGTTCTGGCAGAAGATCTGAGCACCCTGGATGCAGGTCCGGAAATGCGTCTGTGGGCAATTGTTGCAA
GCGAAGTTCGTCTGCTGCTGAGCACCAAATGGAATGTTGGTCGTCTGTATCAGCTGCCGATTGTTGGTAG
CGAAGAATTTGCAGAATATCATAGCCAGCGTGAAGCACTGACCAATGTTTTTCGTGATCTGGCAACCGAA
ATTGTTGGTGATGATCCGCGTGCAGAACTGCCGTTTCATATTACCATGAGCGTTATTGAAATGCGTCGCA
ATGATGGTAAAATTCCGAGTCCGCTGAGCGCAGATAGCCTGCCGGAAACCGCAATTATGCTGGCAGATGC
AAGCCTGGCAGTTCTGGGTGCACCGCTGCCTGCAGATCGTGTTGAAAAAACCCTGGAACTGATTAAACAG
GCAGATGCAAAATAACTCGGTACCAAAGACGAACAATAAGACGCTGAAAAGCGTCTTTTTTCGTTTTGGT
CCAATGGTCACCATATATCAAGTTTACGGCTAGCTCAGTCCTAGGTACTATGCTAGCTACTAGAGAAAGA
GGAGAAATACTAGATGGCTGAAGCGCAAAATGATCCCCTGCTGCCGGGATACTCGTTTAATGCCCATCTG
GTGGCGGGTTTAACGCCGATTGAGGCCAACGGTTATCTCGATTTTTTTATCGACCGACCGCTGGGAATGA
AAGGTTATATTCTCAATCTCACCATTCGCGGTCAGGGGGTGGTGAAAAATCAGGGACGAGAATTTGTTTG
CCGACCGGGTGATATTTTGCTGTTCCCGCCAGGAGAGATTCATCACTACGGTCGTCATCCGGAGGCTCGC
GAATGGTATCACCAGTGGGTTTACTTTCGTCCGCGCGCCTACTGGCATGAATGGCTTAACTGGCCGTCAA
TATTTGCCAATACGGGGTTCTTTCGCCCGGATGAAGCGCACCAGCCGCATTTCAGCGACCTGTTTGGGCA
AATCATTAACGCCGGGCAAGGGGAAGGGCGCTATTCGGAGCTGCTGGCGATAAATCTGCTTGAGCAATTG
TTACTGCGGCGCATGGAAGCGATTAACGAGTCGCTCCATCCACCGATGGATAATCGGGTACGCGAGGCTT
GTCAGTACATCAGCGATCACCTGGCAGACAGCAATTTTGATATCGCCAGCGTCGCACAGCATGTTTGCTT
GTCGCCGTCGCGTCTGTCACATCTTTTCCGCCAGCAGTTAGGGATTAGCGTCTTAAGCTGGCGCGAGGAC
CAACGTATCAGCCAGGCGAAGCTGCTTTTGAGCACCACCCGGATGCCTATCGCCACCGTCGGTCGCAATG
TTGGTTTTGACGATCAACTCTATTTCTCGCGGGTATTTAAAAAATGCACCGGGGCCAGCCCGAGCGAGTT
CCGTGCCGGTTAATAACCAATTATTGAAGGCCGCTAACGCAGCCTTTTTTTGTTTCTGGTCTCCCAATGG
CGGCGCGCCATCGAATGGCGCAAAACCTTTCGCGGTATGGCATGATAGCGCCCGGAAGAGAGTCAATTCA
GGGTGGTGAATATGAAACCAGTAACGTTATACGATGTCGCAGAGTATGCCGGTGTCTCTTATCAGACCGT
TTCCCGCGTGGTGAACCAGGCCAGCCACGTTTCTGCGAAAACGCGGGAAAAAGTGGAAGCGGCGATGGCG
GAGCTGAATTACATTCCCAACCGCGTGGCACAACAACTGGCGGGCAAACAGTCGTTGCTGATTGGCGTTG
CCACCTCCAGTCTGGCCCTGCACGCGCCGTCGCAAATTGTCGCGGCGATTAAATCTCGCGCCGATCAACT
GGGTGCCAGCGTGGTGGTGTCGATGGTAGAACGAAGCGGCGTCGAAGCCTGTAAAGCGGCGGTGCACAAT
CTTCTCGCGCAACGCGTCAGTGGGCTGATCATTAACTATCCGCTGGATGACCAGGATGCCATTGCTGTGG
AAGCTGCCTGCACTAATGTTCCGGCGTTATTTCTTGATGTCTCTGACCAGACACCCATCAACAGTATTAT
TTTCTCCCATGAGGACGGTACGCGACTGGGCGTGGAGCATCTGGTCGCATTGGGTCACCAGCAAATCGCG
CTGTTAGCGGGCCCATTAAGTTCTGTCTCGGCGCGTCTGCGTCTGGCTGGCTGGCATAAATATCTCACTC
GCAATCAAATTCAGCCGATAGCGGAACGGGAAGGCGACTGGAGTGCCATGTCCGGTTTTCAACAAACCAT
GCAAATGCTGAATGAGGGCATCGTTCCCACTGCGATGCTGGTTGCCAACGATCAGATGGCGCTGGGCGCA
ATGCGCGCCATTACCGAGTCCGGGCTGCGCGTTGGTGCGGATATCTCGGTAGTGGGATACGACGATACCG
AAGATAGCTCATGTTATATCCCGCCGTTAACCACCATCAAACAGGATTTTCGCCTGCTGGGGCAAACCAG
CGTGGACCGCTTGCTGCAACTCTCTCAGGGCCAGGCGGTGAAGGGCAATCAGCTGTTGCCAGTCTCACTG
GTGAAAAGAAAAACCACCCTGGCGCCCAATACGCAAACCGCCTCTCCCCGCGCGTTGGCCGATTCATTAA
TGCAGCTGGCACGACAGGTTTCCCGACTGGAAAGCGGGCAGTGACAATCCAGGAGGAAAAAAATGTCCAG
ATTAGATAAAAGTAAAGTGATTAACAGCGCATTAGAGCTGCTTAATGAGGTCGGAATCGAAGGTTTAACA
ACCCGTAAACTCGCCCAGAAGCTAGGTGTAGAGCAGCCTACATTGTATTGGCATGTAAAAAATAAGCGGG
CTTTGCTCGACGCCTTAGCCATTGAGATGTTAGATAGGCACCATACTCACTTTTGCCCTTTAGAAGGGGA
AAGCTGGCAAGATTTTTTACGTAATAACGCTAAAAGTTTTAGATGTGCTTTACTAAGTCATCGCGATGGA
GCAAAAGTACATTTAGGTACACGGCCTACAGAAAAACAGTATGAAACTCTCGAAAATCAATTAGCCTTTT
TATGCCAACAAGGTTTTTCACTAGAGAATGCATTATATGCACTCAGCGCTGTGGGGCATTTTACTTTAGG
TTGCGTATTGGAAGATCAAGAGCATCAAGTCGCTAAAGAAGAAAGGGAAACACCTACTACTGATAGTATG
CCGCCATTATTACGACAAGCTATCGAATTATTTGATCACCAAGGTGCAGAGCCAGCCTTCTTATTCGGCC
TTGAATTGATCATATGCGGATTAGAAAAACAACTTAAATGTGAAAGTGGGTCCTAATAATTGGTAACGAA
TCAGACAATTGACGGCTCGAGGGAGTAGCATAGGGTTTGCAGAATCCCTGCTTCGTCCATTTGACAGGCA
CATTATGCATCGATGATAAGCTGTCAAACATGAGCAGATCCTCTACGCCGGACGCATCGTGGCCGGCATC
ACCGGCGCCACAGGTGCGGTTGCTGGCGCCTATATCGCCGACATCACCGATGGGGAAGATCGGGCTCGCC
ACTTCGGGCTCATGAGCAAATATTTTATCTGAGGT
