>Addgene plasmid #74702 | pAN3944 | addgene partial sequence | sequence record 142672 | LacI-R 5'-GGCATACTCTGCGACATCGT-3'
ACTCTCTTCCGGGCGCTATCATGCCATACCGCGAAAGGTTTTGCGCCATTCGATGGCGCGCCGCCATTGG
GAGACCAGAAACAAAAAAAGGCTGCGTTAGCGGCCTTCAATAATTGGTTATTAACCGGCACGGAACTCGC
TCGGGCTGGCCCCGGTGCATTTTTTAAATACCCGCGAGAAATAGAGTTGATCGTCAAAACCAACATTGCG
ACCGACGGTGGCGATAGGCATCCGGGTGGTGCTCAAAAGCAGCTTCGCCTGGCTGATACGTTGGTCCTCG
CGCCAGCTTAAGACGCTAATCCCTAACTGCTGGCGGAAAAGATGTGACAGACGCGACGGCGACAAGCAAA
CATGCTGTGCGACGCTGGCGATATCAAAATTGCTGTCTGCCAGGTGATCGCTGATGTACTGACAAGCCTC
GCGTACCCGATTATCCATCGGTGGATGGAGCGACTCGTTAATCGCTTCCATGCGCCGCAGTAACAATTGC
TCAAGCAGATTTATCGCCAGCAGCTCCGAATAGCGCCCTTCCCCTTGCCCGGCGTTAATGATTTGCCCAA
ACAGGTCGCTGAAATGCGGCTGGTGCGCTTCATCCGGGCGAAAGAACCCCGTATTGGCAAATATTGACGG
CCAGTTAAGCCATTCATGCCAGTAGGCGCGCGGACGAAAGTAAACCCACTGGTGATACCATTCGCGAGCC
TCCGGATGACGACCGTAGTGATGAATCTCTCCTGGCGG
