>Addgene plasmid #74702 | pAN3944 | addgene partial sequence | sequence record 142738 | lacI-F 5'-GCTTGCTGCAACTCTCTCAG-3'
AAACCACCCTGGCGCCCAATACGCAAACCGCCTCTCCCCGCGCGTTGGCCGATTCATTAATGCAGCTGGC
ACGACAGGTTTCCCGACTGGAAAGCGGGCAGTGACAATCCAGGAGGAAAAAAATGTCCAGATTAGATAAA
AGTAAAGTGATTAACAGCGCATTAGAGCTGCTTAATGAGGTCGGAATCGAAGGTTTAACAACCCGTAAAC
TCGCCCAGAAGCTAGGTGTAGAGCAGCCTACATTGTATTGGCATGTAAAAAATAAGCGGGCTTTGCTCGA
CGCCTTAGCCATTGAGATGTTAGATAGGCACCATACTCACTTTTGCCCTTTAGAAGGGGAAAGCTGGCAA
GATTTTTTACGTAATAACGCTAAAAGTTTTAGATGTGCTTTACTAAGTCATCGCGATGGAGCAAAAGTAC
ATTTAGGTACACGGCCTACAGAAAAACAGTATGAAACTCTCGAAAATCAATTAGCCTTTTTATGCCAACA
AGGTTTTTCACTAGAGAATGCATTATATGCACTCAGCGCTGTGGGGCATTTTACTTTAGGTTGCGTATTG
GAAGATCAAGAGCATCAAGTCGCTAAAGAAGAAAGGGAAACACCTACTACTGATAGTATGCCGCCATTAT
TACGACAAGCTATCGAATTATTTGATCACCAAGGTGCAGAGCCAGCCTTCTTATTCGGCCTTGAATTGAT
CATATGCGGATTAGAAAAACAACTTAAATGTGAAAGTGGGTCCTAATAATTGGTAACGAATCAGACAATT
GACGGCTCGAGGGAGTAGCATAGG
